>Addgene plasmid #208095 | pRDA_122 | addgene full sequence | sequence record 405878 | Addgene NGS Result
TCCCCGCGCGTTGGCCGATTCATTAATGCAGCTGGCACGACAGGTTTCCCGACTGGAAAGCGGGCAGTGA
GCGCAACGCAATTAATGTGAGTTAGCTCACTCATTAGGCACCCCAGGCTTTACACTTTATGCTTCCGGCT
CGTATGTTGTGTGGAATTGTGAGCGGATAACAATTTCACACAGGAAACAGCTATGACCATGATTACGCCA
AGCGCGCAATTAACCCTCACTAAAGGGAACAAAAGCTGGAGCTGCAAGCTTAATGTAGTCTTATGCAATA
CTCTTGTAGTCTTGCAACATGGTAACGATGAGTTAGCAACATGCCTTACAAGGAGAGAAAAAGCACCGTG
CATGCCGATTGGTGGAAGTAAGGTGGTACGATCGTGCCTTATTAGGAAGGCAACAGACGGGTCTGACATG
GATTGGACGAACCACTGAATTGCCGCATTGCAGAGATATTGTATTTAAGTGCCTAGCTCGATACATAAAC
GGGTCTCTCTGGTTAGACCAGATCTGAGCCTGGGAGCTCTCTGGCTAACTAGGGAACCCACTGCTTAAGC
CTCAATAAAGCTTGCCTTGAGTGCTTCAAGTAGTGTGTGCCCGTCTGTTGTGTGACTCTGGTAACTAGAG
ATCCCTCAGACCCTTTTAGTCAGTGTGGAAAATCTCTAGCAGTGGCGCCCGAACAGGGACTTGAAAGCGA
AAGGGAAACCAGAGGAGCTCTCTCGACGCAGGACTCGGCTTGCTGAAGCGCGCACGGCAAGAGGCGAGGG
GCGGCGACTGGTGAGTACGCCAAAAATTTTGACTAGCGGAGGCTAGAAGGAGAGAGATGGGTGCGAGAGC
GTCAGTATTAAGCGGGGGAGAATTAGATCGCGATGGGAAAAAATTCGGTTAAGGCCAGGGGGAAAGAAAA
AATATAAATTAAAACATATAGTATGGGCAAGCAGGGAGCTAGAACGATTCGCAGTTAATCCTGGCCTGTT
AGAAACATCAGAAGGCTGTAGACAAATACTGGGACAGCTACAACCATCCCTTCAGACAGGATCAGAAGAA
CTTAGATCATTATATAATACAGTAGCAACCCTCTATTGTGTGCATCAAAGGATAGAGATAAAAGACACCA
AGGAAGCTTTAGACAAGATAGAGGAAGAGCAAAACAAAAGTAAGACCACCGCACAGCAAGCGGCCGCTGA
TCTTCAGACCTGGAGGAGGAGATATGAGGGACAATTGGAGAAGTGAATTATATAAATATAAAGTAGTAAA
AATTGAACCATTAGGAGTAGCACCCACCAAGGCAAAGAGAAGAGTGGTGCAGAGAGAAAAAAGAGCAGTG
GGAATAGGAGCTTTGTTCCTTGGGTTCTTGGGAGCAGCAGGAAGCACTATGGGCGCAGCGTCAATGACGC
TGACGGTACAGGCCAGACAATTATTGTCTGGTATAGTGCAGCAGCAGAACAATTTGCTGAGGGCTATTGA
GGCGCAACAGCATCTGTTGCAACTCACAGTCTGGGGCATCAAGCAGCTCCAGGCAAGAATCCTGGCTGTG
GAAAGATACCTAAAGGATCAACAGCTCCTGGGGATTTGGGGTTGCTCTGGAAAACTCATTTGCACCACTG
CTGTGCCTTGGAATGCTAGTTGGAGTAATAAATCTCTGGAACAGATTTGGAATCACACGACCTGGATGGA
GTGGGACAGAGAAATTAACAATTACACAAGCTTAATACACTCCTTAATTGAAGAATCGCAAAACCAGCAA
GAAAAGAATGAACAAGAATTATTGGAATTAGATAAATGGGCAAGTTTGTGGAATTGGTTTAACATAACAA
ATTGGCTGTGGTATATAAAATTATTCATAATGATAGTAGGAGGCTTGGTAGGTTTAAGAATAGTTTTTGC
TGTACTTTCTATAGTGAATAGAGTTAGGCAGGGATATTCACCATTATCGTTTCAGACCCACCTCCCAACC
CCGAGGGGACCCGGTACCGAGGGCCTATTTCCCATGATTCCTTCATATTTGCATATACGATACAAGGCTG
TTAGAGAGATAATTAGAATTAATTTGACTGTAAACACAAAGATATTAGTACAAAATACGTGACGTAGAAA
GTAATAATTTCTTGGGTAGTTTGCAGTTTTAAAATTATGTTTTAAAATGGACTATCATATGCTTACCGTA
ACTTGAAAGTATTTCGATTTCTTGGCTTTATATATCTTGTGGAAAGGACGAAACACCGGAGACGCTTTTT
TCGTCTCAGTTTGAGAGCTAGAAATAGCAAGTTCAAATAAGGCTAGTCCGTTATCAACTTGAAAAAGTGG
CACCGAGTCGGTGCGCTCACCTATTAGCGGCTAAGGTTTTTTGAATTCAAGCTTGGCGTAACTAGATCTT
GAGACAAATGGCAGTATTCATCCACAATTTTAAAAGAAAAGGGGGGATTGGGGGGTACAGTGCAGGGGAA
AGAATAGTAGACATAATAGCAACAGACATACAAACTAAAGAATTACAAAAACAAATTACAAAAATTCAAA
ATTTTCGGGTTTATTACAGGGACAGCAGAGATCCACTTTGGCGCCGGCTCGAGGGGGCCCGGGTGCAAAG
ATGGATAAAGTTTTAAACAGAGAGGAATCTTTGCAGCTAATGGACCTTCTAGGTCTTGAAAGGAGTGGGA
ATTGGCTCCGGTGCCCGTCAGTGGGCAGAGCGCACATCGCCCACAGTCCCCGAGAAGTTGGGGGGAGGGG
TCGGCAATTGATCCGGTGCCTAGAGAAGGTGGCGCGGGGTAAACTGGGAAAGTGATGTCGTGTACTGGCT
CCGCCTTTTTCCCGAGGGTGGGGGAGAACCGTATATAAGTGCAGTAGTCGCCGTGAACGTTCTTTTTCGC
AACGGGTTTGCCGCCAGAACACAGGTAAGTGCCGTGTGTGGTTCCCGCGGGCCTGGCCTCTTTACGGGTT
ATGGCCCTTGCGTGCCTTGAATTACTTCCACCTGGCTGCAGTACGTGATTCTTGATCCCGAGCTTCGGGT
TGGAAGTGGGTGGGAGAGTTCGAGGCCTTGCGCTTAAGGAGCCCCTTCGCCTCGTGCTTGAGTTGAGGCC
TGGCCTGGGCGCTGGGGCCGCCGCGTGCGAATCTGGTGGCACCTTCGCGCCTGTCTCGCTGCTTTCGATA
AGTCTCTAGCCATTTAAAATTTTTGATGACCTGCTGCGACGCTTTTTTTCTGGCAAGATAGTCTTGTAAA
TGCGGGCCAAGATCTGCACACTGGTATTTCGGTTTTTGGGGCCGCGGGCGGCGACGGGGCCCGTGCGTCC
CAGCGCACATGTTCGGCGAGGCGGGGCCTGCGAGCGCGGCCACCGAGAATCGGACGGGGGTAGTCTCAAG
CTGGCCGGCCTGCTCTGGTGCCTGGCCTCGCGCCGCCGTGTATCGCCCCGCCCTGGGCGGCAAGGCTGGC
CCGGTCGGCACCAGTTGCGTGAGCGGAAAGATGGCCGCTTCCCGGCCCTGCTGCAGGGAGCTCAAAATGG
AGGACGCGGCGCTCGGGAGAGCGGGCGGGTGAGTCACCCACACAAAGGAAAAGGGCCTTTCCGTCCTCAG
CCGTCGCTTCATGTGACTCCACGGAGTACCGGGCGCCGTCCAGGCACCTCGATTAGTTCTCGAGCTTTTG
GAGTACGTCGTCTTTAGGTTGGGGGGAGGGGTTTTATGCGATGGAGTTTCCCCACACTGAGTGGGTGGAG
ACTGAAGTTAGGCCAGCTTGGCACTTGATGTAATTCTCCTTGGAATTTGCCCTTTTTGAGTTTGGATCTT
GGTTCATTCTCAAGCCTCAGACAGTGGTTCAAAGTTTTTTTCTTCCATTTCAGGTGTCGTGACGTACGGC
CACCGGTGCCACCATGGTGAGCGAGCTGATTAAGGAGAACATGCACATGAAGCTGTACATGGAGGGCACC
GTGAACAACCACCACTTCAAGTGCACATCCGAGGGCGAAGGCAAGCCCTACGAGGGCACCCAGACCATGA
GAATCAAGGCGGTCGAGGGCGGCCCTCTCCCCTTCGCCTTCGACATCCTGGCTACCAGCTTCATGTACGG
CAGCAAAACCTTCATCAACCACACCCAGGGCATCCCCGACTTCTTTAAGCAGTCCTTCCCCGAGGGCTTC
ACATGGGAGAGAGTCACCACATACGAAGACGGGGGCGTGCTGACCGCTACCCAGGACACCAGCCTCCAGG
ACGGCTGCCTCATCTACAACGTCAAGATCAGAGGGGTGAACTTCCCATCCAACGGCCCTGTGATGCAGAA
GAAAACACTCGGCTGGGAGGCCTCCACCGAGACCCTGTACCCCGCTGACGGCGGCCTGGAAGGCAGAGCC
GACATGGCCCTGAAGCTCGTGGGCGGGGGCCACCTGATCTGCAACTTGAAGACCACATACAGATCCAAGA
AACCCGCTAAGAACCTCAAGATGCCCGGCGTCTACTATGTGGACAGAAGACTGGAAAGAATCAAGGAGGC
CGACAAAGAGACCTACGTCGAGCAGCACGAGGTGGCTGTGGCCAGATACTGCGACCTCCCTAGCAAACTG
GGGCACAGAGGATCCGGGGCCACCAACTTTTCCCTGCTGAAGCAGGCTGGCGACGTCGAGGAGAACCCTG
GCCCTGGCTCCGCTAGCGGAACCGAGTACAAGCCCACGGTGCGCCTCGCCACCCGCGACGACGTCCCCAG
GGCCGTACGCACCCTCGCCGCCGCGTTCGCCGACTACCCCGCCACGCGCCACACCGTCGATCCGGACCGC
CACATCGAGCGGGTCACCGAGCTGCAAGAACTCTTCCTCACGCGCGTCGGGCTCGACATCGGCAAGGTGT
GGGTCGCGGACGACGGCGCCGCCGTGGCGGTCTGGACCACGCCGGAGAGCGTCGAAGCGGGGGCGGTGTT
CGCCGAGATCGGCCCGCGCATGGCCGAGTTGAGCGGTTCCCGGCTGGCCGCGCAGCAACAGATGGAAGGC
CTCCTGGCGCCGCACCGGCCCAAGGAGCCCGCGTGGTTCCTGGCCACCGTCGGAGTCTCGCCCGACCACC
AGGGCAAGGGTCTGGGCAGCGCCGTCGTGCTCCCCGGAGTGGAGGCGGCCGAGCGCGCCGGGGTGCCCGC
CTTCCTGGAGACCTCCGCGCCCCGCAACCTCCCCTTCTACGAGCGGCTCGGCTTCACCGTCACCGCCGAC
GTCGAGGTGCCCGAAGGACCGCGCACCTGGTGCATGACCCGCAAGCCCGGTGCCTGAACGCGTTAAGTCG
ACAATCAACCTCTGGATTACAAAATTTGTGAAAGATTGACTGGTATTCTTAACTATGTTGCTCCTTTTAC
GCTATGTGGATACGCTGCTTTAATGCCTTTGTATCATGCTATTGCTTCCCGTATGGCTTTCATTTTCTCC
TCCTTGTATAAATCCTGGTTGCTGTCTCTTTATGAGGAGTTGTGGCCCGTTGTCAGGCAACGTGGCGTGG
TGTGCACTGTGTTTGCTGACGCAACCCCCACTGGTTGGGGCATTGCCACCACCTGTCAGCTCCTTTCCGG
GACTTTCGCTTTCCCCCTCCCTATTGCCACGGCGGAACTCATCGCCGCCTGCCTTGCCCGCTGCTGGACA
GGGGCTCGGCTGTTGGGCACTGACAATTCCGTGGTGTTGTCGGGGAAATCATCGTCCTTTCCTTGGCTGC
TCGCCTGTGTTGCCACCTGGATTCTGCGCGGGACGTCCTTCTGCTACGTCCCTTCGGCCCTCAATCCAGC
GGACCTTCCTTCCCGCGGCCTGCTGCCGGCTCTGCGGCCTCTTCCGCGTCTTCGCCTTCGCCCTCAGACG
AGTCGGATCTCCCTTTGGGCCGCCTCCCCGCGTCGACTTTAAGACCAATGACTTACAAGGCAGCTGTAGA
TCTTAGCCACTTTTTAAAAGAAAAGGGGGGACTGGAAGGGCTAATTCACTCCCAACGAAGACAAGATCTG
CTTTTTGCTTGTACTGGGTCTCTCTGGTTAGACCAGATCTGAGCCTGGGAGCTCTCTGGCTAACTAGGGA
ACCCACTGCTTAAGCCTCAATAAAGCTTGCCTTGAGTGCTTCAAGTAGTGTGTGCCCGTCTGTTGTGTGA
CTCTGGTAACTAGAGATCCCTCAGACCCTTTTAGTCAGTGTGGAAAATCTCTAGCAGTACGTATAGTAGT
TCATGTCATCTTATTATTCAGTATTTATAACTTGCAAAGAAATGAATATCAGAGAGTGAGAGGAACTTGT
TTATTGCAGCTTATAATGGTTACAAATAAAGCAATAGCATCACAAATTTCACAAATAAAGCATTTTTTTC
ACTGCATTCTAGTTGTGGTTTGTCCAAACTCATCAATGTATCTTATCATGTCTGGCTCTAGCTATCCCGC
CCCTAACTCCGCCCATCCCGCCCCTAACTCCGCCCAGTTCCGCCCATTCTCCGCCCCATGGCTGACTAAT
TTTTTTTATTTATGCAGAGGCCGAGGCCGCCTCGGCCTCTGAGCTATTCCAGAAGTAGTGAGGAGGCTTT
TTTGGAGGCCTAGGGACGTACCCAATTCGCCCTATAGTGAGTCGTATTACGCGCGCTCACTGGCCGTCGT
TTTACAACGTCGTGACTGGGAAAACCCTGGCGTTACCCAACTTAATCGCCTTGCAGCACATCCCCCTTTC
GCCAGCTGGCGTAATAGCGAAGAGGCCCGCACCGATCGCCCTTCCCAACAGTTGCGCAGCCTGAATGGCG
AATGGG
[124 nt withheld, positions 6727-6850]
C
[91 nt withheld, positions 6852-6942]
A
[49 nt withheld, positions 6944-6992]
CCTTTGACGTTGGAGTCCACGTTCTTT
[37 nt withheld, positions 7020-7056]
ACCCTATCTCGGTCTATTCTTTTGATTTATAAGGGATTTTGCCGATTTCGGCCTATTGGTTAAAAAATGA
GCTGATTTAACAAAAATTTAACGCGAATTTTAACAAAATATTAACGCTTACAATTTAGGTGGCACTTTTC
GGGGAAATGTGCGCGGAACCCCTATTTGTTTATTTTTCTAAATACATTCAAATATGTATCCGCTCATGAG
ACAATAACCCTGATAAATGCTTCAATAATATTGAAAAAGGAAGAGTATGAGTATTCAACATTTCCGTGTC
GCCCTTATTCCCTTTTTTGCGGCATTTTGCCTTCCTGTTTTTGCTCACCCAGAAACGCTGGTGAAAGTAA
AAGATGCTGAAGATCAGTTGGGTGCACGAGTGGGTTACATCGAACTGGATCTCAACAGCGGTAAGATCCT
TGAGAGTTTTCGCCCCGAAGAACGTTTTCCAATGATGAGCACTTTTAAAGTTCTGCTATGTGGCGCGGTA
TTATCCCGTATTGACGCCGGGCAAGAGCAACTCGGTCGCCGCATACACTATTCTCAGAATGACTTGGTTG
AGTACTCACCAGTCACAGAAAAGCATCTTACGGATGGCATGACAGTAAGAGAATTATGCAGTGCTGCCAT
AACCATGAGTGATAACACTGCGGCCAACTTACTTCTGACAACGATCGGAGGACCGAAGGAGCTAACCGCT
TTTTTGCACAACATGGGGGATCATGTAACTCGCCTTGATCGTTGGGAACCGGAGCTGAATGAAGCCATAC
CAAACGACGAGCGTGACACCACGATGCCTGTAGCAATGGCAACAACGTTGCGCAAACTATTAACTGGCGA
ACTACTTACTCTAGCTTCCCGGCAACAATTAATAGACTGGATGGAGGCGGATAAAGTTGCAGGACCACTT
CTGCGCTCGGCCCTTCCGGCTGGCTGGTTTATTGCTGATAAATCTGGAGCCGGTGAGCGTGGGTCTCGCG
GTATCATTGCAGCACTGGGGCCAGATGGTAAGCCCTCCCGTATCGTAGTTATCTACACGACGGGGAGTCA
GGCAACTATGGATGAACGAAATAGACAGATCGCTGAGATAGGTGCCTCACTGATTAAGCATTGGTAACTG
TCAGACCAAGTTTACTCATATATACTTTAGATTGATTTAAAACTTCATTTTTAATTTAAAAGGATCTAGG
TGAAGATCCTTTTTGATAATCTCATGACCAAAATCCCTTAACGTGAGTTTTCGTTCCACTGAGCGTCAGA
CCCCGTAGAAAAGATCAAAGGATCTTCTTGAGATCCTTTTTTTCTGCGCGTAATCTGCTGCTTGCAAACA
AAAAAACCACCGCTACCAGCGGTGGTTTGTTTGCCGGATCAAGAGCTACCAACTCTTTTTCCGAAGGTAA
CTGGCTTCAGCAGAGCGCAGATACCAAATACTGTTCTTCTAGTGTAGCCGTAGTTAGGCCACCACTTCAA
GAACTCTGTAGCACCGCCTACATACCTCGCTCTGCTAATCCTGTTACCAGTGGCTGCTGCCAGTGGCGAT
AAGTCGTGTCTTACCGGGTTGGACTCAAGACGATAGTTACCGGATAAGGCGCAGCGGTCGGGCTGAACGG
GGGGTTCGTGCACACAGCCCAGCTTGGAGCGAACGACCTACACCGAACTGAGATACCTACAGCGTGAGCT
ATGAGAAAGCGCCACGCTTCCCGAAGGGAGAAAGGCGGACAGGTATCCGGTAAGCGGCAGGGTCGGAACA
GGAGAGCGCACGAGGGAGCTTCCAGGGGGAAACGCCTGGTATCTTTATAGTCCTGTCGGGTTTCGCCACC
TCTGACTTGAGCGTCGATTTTTGTGATGCTCGTCAGGGGGGCGGAGCCTATGGAAAAACGCCAGCAACGC
GGCCTTTTTACGGTTCCTGGCCTTTTGCTGGCCTTTTGCTCACATGTTCTTTCCTGCGTTATCCCCTGAT
TCTGTGGATAACCGTATTACCGCCTTTGAGTGAGCTGATACCGCTCGCCGCAGCCGAACGACCGAGCGCA
GCGAGTCAGTGAGCGAGGAAGCGGAAGAGCGCCCAATACGCAAACCGCCTC
Features (pLannotate 1.2.2; 30 found; start..end, strand, type, name):
     83..104     +  protein_bind   CAP binding site: CAP binding activates transcription in the presence of cAMP. E. coli catabolite activator protein
    119..149     +  promoter       lac promoter: promoter for the E. coli lac operon
    157..173     +  protein_bind   lac operator: The lac repressor binds to the lac operator to inhibit transcription in E. coli. This inhibition can be relieved by adding lactose or isopropyl-β-D-thiogalactopyranoside (IPTG). lac repressor encoded by lacI
    218..236     +  promoter       T3 promoter: promoter for bacteriophage T3 RNA polymerase
    264..490     +  promoter       RSV promoter: Rous sarcoma virus enhancer/promoter
    491..671     +  LTR            5' LTR (truncated): truncated 5' long terminal repeat (LTR) from HIV-1
    718..843     +  misc_feature   HIV-1 Ψ: packaging signal of human immunodeficiency virus type 1
    827..1190    +  CDS            HIV-1 gag (fragment): gag protein from human immunodeficiency virus 1; gag
   1336..1569    +  misc_feature   RRE: The Rev response element (RRE) of HIV-1 allows for Rev-dependent mRNA export from the nucleus to the cytoplasm.
   1946..1973    +  CDS            Rev (fragment): human immunodeficiency virus 1 (HIV-1) Rev protein; rev; enhances nuclear export of unspliced and incompletely spliced viral mRNAs
   1979..2219    +  promoter       U6 promoter: RNA polymerase III promoter for human U6 snRNA
   2249..2324    +  misc_RNA       gRNA scaffold: guide RNA scaffold for the Streptococcus pyogenes CRISPR/Cas9 system
   2408..2525    +  misc_feature   cPPT/CTS: central polypurine tract and central termination sequence of HIV-1
   2591..2657    +  CDS            small t antigen (fragment): SV40 (simian virus 40) small t antigen
   2683..2894    +  promoter       EF-1α core promoter: core promoter for human elongation factor EF-1α
   2895..3833    +  intron         EF-1α intron A: intron upstream of the start codon of human EF-1α
   3864..4559    +  CDS            mKate2: mKate2 is a basic (constitutively fluorescent) red fluorescent protein published in 2009, derived from Entacmaea quadricolor. It is reported to be a rapidly-maturing monomer with moderate acid sensitivity.
   4641..5237    +  CDS            PuroR (fragment): puromycin N-acetyltransferase; pac from Streptomyces; confers resistance to puromycin
   5253..5841    +  misc_feature   WPRE: woodchuck hepatitis virus posttranscriptional regulatory element
   5892..5911    +  misc_feature   cPPT/CTS (fragment): central polypurine tract and central termination sequence of HIV-1
   5913..6146    +  LTR            3' LTR (ΔU3): self-inactivating 3' long terminal repeat (LTR) from HIV-1
   6224..6345    +  polyA_signal   SV40 poly(A) signal: SV40 polyadenylation signal
   6385..6520    +  rep_origin     SV40 ori: SV40 origin of replication
   6541..6559    -  promoter       T7 promoter: promoter for bacteriophage T7 RNA polymerase
   6567..6722    +  CDS            lacZα (fragment): LacZα fragment of β-galactosidase; lacZ fragment
   6727..7155    +  rep_origin     f1 ori (sequence partly withheld): f1 bacteriophage origin of replication; arrow indicates direction of (+) strand synthesis
   7208..7312    +  promoter       AmpR promoter: bla
   7313..8173    +  CDS            AmpR: β-lactamase; bla; confers resistance to ampicillin, carbenicillin, and related antibiotics
   8344..8932    +  rep_origin     ori: high-copy-number ColE1/pMB1/pBR322/pUC origin of replication
   9115..70      +  CDS            lacI (fragment) (across the origin): lac repressor; lacI; The lac repressor binds to the lac operator to inhibit transcription in E. coli. This inhibition can be relieved by adding lactose or isopropyl-β-D-thiogalactopyranoside (IPTG).
