[The description below was written by a language model from this plasmid's Addgene catalogue record and pLannotate feature annotations shown in this document.]
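Description:
pRDA_122 is a third-generation, self-inactivating lentiviral CRISPR guide RNA expression vector built for Perturb-seq, in which pooled genetic perturbations are read out by single-cell RNA sequencing. It is propagated in E. coli through a high-copy ColE1/pUC-type origin with ampicillin selection (AmpR). The backbone also carries an f1 origin, an SV40 origin and remnants of lac and phage-promoter cloning elements. The viral portion consists of an RSV promoter driving a truncated HIV-1 5' LTR, the Ψ packaging signal with a gag fragment, the Rev response element, a cPPT/CTS, a WPRE and a ΔU3 3' LTR followed by an SV40 polyadenylation signal. Together these allow Rev-dependent production and packaging of the genomic RNA when helper functions are supplied in trans, and integration of a provirus whose LTR promoter activity is disabled.

The payload has two expression units. A human U6 RNA polymerase III promoter drives a Streptococcus pyogenes Cas9 guide RNA scaffold, with a BsmBI cloning cassette as a placeholder for inserting individual spacers or guide libraries. According to the record, a capture sequence is appended to the 3' end of the guide so that the gRNA itself can be captured directly during scRNA-seq library preparation, linking each cell's transcriptome to its perturbation; this element is not separately annotated in the feature table. Downstream, the EF-1α core promoter with its intron A drives mKate2, a red fluorescent protein, followed by puromycin N-acetyltransferase. The short gap between the two coding regions suggests a linker or self-cleaving peptide, but the record does not identify it. These markers allow fluorescence-based or puromycin selection of transduced cells. No Cas9 is encoded, so the nuclease must be provided separately.
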