Addgene plasmid #208095: pRDA_122
Purpose: Perturb-Seq lentiviral gRNA expression vector with a 3' appended capture sequence to enable direct capture of CRISPR gRNAs for scRNA-seq
Depositing lab: John Doench. Depositing organization: Broad Institute. Publication: Systematically characterizing the roles of E3-ligase family members in inflammatory responses with massively parallel Perturb-seq. Geiger-Schuller K, Eraslan B, Kuksenko O, Dey KK, Jagadeesh KA, Thakore PI, Karayel O, Yung AR, Rajagopalan A, Meireles AM, Yang KD, Amir-Zilberstein L, Delorey T, Phillips D, Raychowdhury R, Moussion C, Price AL, Hacohen N, Doench JG, Uhler C, Rozenblatt-Rosen O, Regev A. bioRxiv. 2023 Jan 24:2023.01.23.525198. doi: 10.1101/2023.01.23.525198. Preprint. PubMed 36747789.
Backbone
  Vector backbone: pRDA_122
  Vector type: Lentiviral, CRISPR
  Selectable markers: Puromycin ; mKate2
Growth in bacteria
  Bacterial resistance: Ampicillin, 100 μg/mL
  Growth temperature: 37°C
  Growth strain: NEB Stable
  Copy number: Unknown
Gene/Insert
  Gene/Insert name: Puromycin resistance
  gRNA/shRNA sequence: BsmBI Cloning cassette
  Species: Other
  Promoter: EF1a
  Cloning method: Unknown
  Sequencing primers: 5′ n/a; 3′ n/a
Terms and licenses: Academic/Nonprofit Terms; Industry Terms: Not Available to Industry
Depositor comments: Please visit https://www.biorxiv.org/content/10.1101/2023.01.23.525198v1 for bioRxiv preprint.
How to cite: pRDA_122 was a gift from John Doench (Addgene plasmid # 208095 ; http://n2t.net/addgene:208095 ; RRID:Addgene_208095)
